Addgene plasmid #156593: pD649-HAsp-TREM1-Fc(DAPA)-AviTag-6xHis
Purpose: Mammalian expression of cell-surface protein extracellular domain fused to Fc(DAPA)-Avi-6xHis. Protein is secreted from cells.
Depositing lab: Chris Garcia. Depositing organization: Stanford University. Publication: A Human IgSF Cell-Surface Interactome Reveals a Complex Network of Protein-Protein Interactions. Wojtowicz WM, Vielmetter J, Fernandes RA, Siepe DH, Eastman CL, Chisholm GB, Cox S, Klock H, Anderson PW, Rue SM, Miller JJ, Glaser SM, Bragstad ML, Vance J, Lam AW, Lesley SA, Zinn K, Garcia KC. Cell. 2020 Aug 20;182(4):1027-1043.e17. doi: 10.1016/j.cell.2020.07.025. PubMed 32822567.
Backbone
  Vector backbone: pD649
  Backbone size w/o insert (bp): 6106
  Vector type: Mammalian Expression
Growth in bacteria
  Bacterial resistance: Ampicillin, 100 μg/mL
  Growth temperature: 37°C
  Growth strain: DH5alpha
  Copy number: High Copy
Gene/Insert
  Gene/Insert name: TREM1
  Species: H. sapiens (human)
  Insert size (bp): 555
  Mutation: Fc region of human IgG contains D265A and P329A mutations (DAPA)
  Entrez Gene: TREM1 (a.k.a. CD354, TREM-1)
  Promoter: CMV/SP6
  Tag / fusion protein: Fc(DAPA)-AviTag-6xHis (C terminal on backbone)
  Cloning method: Restriction Enzyme; 5′ cloning site GCGGCCGC (not destroyed); 3′ cloning site GGCGCGCC (not destroyed)
  Sequencing primers: 5′ ATTTAGGTGACACTATAG; 3′ CACGTACCAGTTGAACTTCACC
Resource information
  A portion of this plasmid was derived from a plasmid made by: synthesis by ThermoFisher
Terms and licenses: Academic/Nonprofit Terms; Industry Terms: Not Available to Industry
Depositor comments: Some plasmids in this collection may have an IS4-like element ISVsa5 family transposase upstream of the CMV promoter.
How to cite: pD649-HAsp-TREM1-Fc(DAPA)-AviTag-6xHis was a gift from Chris Garcia (Addgene plasmid # 156593 ; http://n2t.net/addgene:156593 ; RRID:Addgene_156593)
