[The description below was written by a language model from this plasmid's Addgene catalogue record and pLannotate feature annotations shown in this document.]
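Description:
pD649-HAsp-TREM1-Fc(DAPA)-AviTag-6xHis is a mammalian expression plasmid built on the pD649 backbone for secreted production of the extracellular domain of human TREM1 (CD354) as an Fc fusion protein. It is propagated in E. coli as a high-copy plasmid through a ColE1/pUC-type origin and selected with ampicillin via an intact β-lactamase gene. The sequenced record of about 6.7 kb agrees with the stated backbone and insert sizes. The feature table also shows an SV40 early promoter and EM7 promoter upstream of a puromycin N-acetyltransferase coding region (annotated as a fragment, followed by a short ble fragment) with an SV40 polyadenylation signal, which suggests a puromycin marker for mammalian cells, although the catalogue entry does not list one. Short f1 ori, lacZα, KanR and lac operator fragments appear to be backbone remnants.

The expression cassette is driven by the CMV immediate-early enhancer and promoter, followed by a fragment of CMV intron A and an SP6 promoter that also serves as a sequencing primer site. The name indicates an HA-type signal peptide, which the annotation software matched partially to an immunoglobulin heavy-chain signal sequence. It directs the 555 bp TREM1 ectodomain, cloned between retained NotI and AscI sites, into the secretory pathway. Downstream, on the backbone, lies a human IgG Fc carrying the D265A and P329A (DAPA) substitutions, which are generally used to reduce Fc effector interactions. The automated annotation labels this region by homology to a guinea pig IgG heavy chain. An AviTag for site-specific biotinylation and a 6xHis tag for affinity purification follow, and a bGH polyadenylation signal ends the transcript. The plasmid belongs to a collection of ectodomain constructs used for screening human IgSF cell-surface protein interactions. The depositor notes that some members of the collection may carry an IS4-like transposase insertion upstream of the CMV promoter, but none is annotated in this record.
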