Features (pLannotate 1.2.2; 20 found; start..end, strand, type, name):
    125..233     -  rep_origin     f1 ori (fragment): f1 bacteriophage origin of replication; arrow indicates direction of (+) strand synthesis
    234..345     -  polyA_signal   bGH poly(A) signal: bovine growth hormone polyadenylation signal
    560..1426    -  CDS            IGHG2_CAVPO (fragment): Experimental evidence at protein level: Swiss-Prot protein existence level 1. From Cavia porcellus (Guinea pig).
   1916..1953    -  CDS            IgH signal sequence (fragment): signal sequence from the mouse immunoglobulin heavy chain variable region
   1957..1975    -  promoter       SP6 promoter: promoter for bacteriophage SP6 RNA polymerase
   2027..2070    -  intron         CMV intron (fragment): modified intron A from human cytomegalovirus
   2206..2409    -  promoter       CMV promoter: human cytomegalovirus (CMV) immediate early promoter
   2410..2713    -  enhancer       CMV enhancer: human cytomegalovirus immediate early enhancer
   2956..2972    -  protein_bind   lac operator: The lac repressor binds to the lac operator to inhibit transcription in E. coli. This inhibition can be relieved by adding lactose or isopropyl-β-D-thiogalactopyranoside (IPTG). lac repressor encoded by lacI
   3428..3447    +  CDS            lacZα (fragment): LacZα fragment of β-galactosidase; lacZ fragment
   3472..3489    -  terminator     rrnB T2 terminator (fragment): transcription terminator T2 from the E. coli rrnB gene
   3714..4302    -  rep_origin     ori: high-copy-number ColE1/pMB1/pBR322/pUC origin of replication
   4413..4437    +  CDS            KanR (fragment): aminoglycoside phosphotransferase; aph(3')-Ia; confers resistance to kanamycin
   4467..4563    +  promoter       AmpR promoter (fragment): bla
   4566..5426    +  CDS            AmpR: β-lactamase; bla; confers resistance to ampicillin, carbenicillin, and related antibiotics
   5479..5600    -  polyA_signal   SV40 poly(A) signal: SV40 polyadenylation signal
   5595..5720    -  CDS            ble (fragment): BLE_KLEPN - Experimental evidence at protein level: Swiss-Prot protein existence level 1. Binding protein with a strong affinity to the bleomycin family of antibiotics. Binds to CL990; an antimitotic-antibiotic compound. From Klebsiella pneumoniae.
   5730..6329    -  CDS            PuroR (fragment): puromycin N-acetyltransferase; pac from Streptomyces; confers resistance to puromycin
   6348..6395    -  promoter       EM7 promoter: synthetic bacterial promoter&nbsp
   6443..111     -  promoter       SV40 promoter (across the origin): SV40 enhancer and early promoter
>Addgene plasmid #156593 | pD649-HAsp-TREM1-Fc(DAPA)-AviTag-6xHis | addgene full sequence | sequence record 420989 | Addgene NGS Result
TGGGGAGCCTGGGGACTTTCCACACCTGGTTGCTGACTAATTGAGATGCATGCTTTGCATACTTCTGCCT
GCTGGGGAGCCTGGGGACTTTCCACACCCTAACTGACACACATTCCACAGAATTAATTCGCGTTAAATTT
TTGTTAAATCAGCTCATTTTTTAACCAATAGGCCGAAATCGGCAAAATCCCTTATAAATCAAAAGAATAG
ACCGAGATAGGGTTGAGTGTTGTGATGCAATTTCCTCATTTTATTAGGAAAGGACAGTGGGAGTGGCACC
TTCCAGGGTCAAGGAAGGCACGGGGGAGGGGCAAACAACAGATGGCTGGCAACTAGAAGGCACAGTCGAG
GCTGATTTTCTCTATCTATTTATTTTACTACTCAAGACTATCTTGCAAAGTAGAAGAACCCTGTCTGCAG
TATGACGACCGTGTATACCCGATTGGCTTACCGGGTAACGCGTTGTGCCAGTGACTACAGGCCGGCCTTA
GTGGTGATGGTGGTGGTGTTCATGCCACTCAATCTTCTGAGCCTCGAAAATATCATTAAGACCGCTGCCG
CCGGGGCTCAGGCTCAGGGACTTCTGGGTGTAGTGGTTGTGCAGGGCCTCGTGCATCACGCTGCAGCTGA
ACACGTTGCCCTGCTGCCACCTGGACTTGTCCACGGTCAGCTTGCTGTACAGGAAGAAGCTGCCGTCGCT
GTCCAGCACTGGGGGGGTGGTCTTGTAGTTGTTCTCGGGCTGGCCGTTGCTCTCCCACTCCACGGCGATA
TCGCTGGGGTAGAAGCCCTTCACCAGACAGGTCAGGGACACCTGGTTCTTGGTCATCTCCTCCCGGCTGG
GGGGCAGGGTGTACACCTGGGGCTCCCGTGGCTGGCCCTTGGCCTTGCTGATTGTCTTTTCGATTGGGGC
AGCCAGGGCCTTGTTGGAGACTTTGCACTTGTATTCTTTGCCGTTCAGCCAGTCCTGGTGCAGCACGGTC
AGCACGGACACCACCCTGTAGGTGCTGTTGTACTGCTCCTCTCTGGGCTTGGTCTTGGCGTTGTGCACCT
CCACGCCGTCCACGTACCAGTTGAACTTCACCTCTGGGTCCTCGTGGGACACGGCCACCACCACGCAGGT
CACCTCGGGGGTCCTGCTGATCATCAGGGTGTCCTTGGGCTTGGGGGGGAACAGGAACACGGAAGGCCCT
CCCAGCAGTTCTGGAGCTGGGCAGGGGGGGCAGGTGTGGGTCTTGTCGCCGCCCGGCGCGCCATTGAACA
CGGGCACCCTGATGATGTCGGTCACGTTGGTCAGGTTGATCTCGCTGTCGGGTGTAGACACATCGGCGGT
GCTCTTAGGTGGGGCCTGTGTCACTGTTCTGGGGCTTGTGTACAGAGGGCACAGAGCCTTGGTGGTGGTA
GGAGGGATCTTGTACACGTTCTGGGTGCTGTTCTCGTTGCTGCCAGGGGTGCCAGAAAAGCCCTTGGTGA
CCACCAGTCTGATCCGGTCGAACAGCATGTGGGGTTCTTTAGGAGGCTGGTAGATCACACACTGGTACAG
GCCGCTATCCTCGACCTGCAGATTGACCATCCGCACTCTCAGCAGGCCGTGATCGTGGTAATCTTCCAGG
ATGATGCGGCCCACTTGCACAGGGTGAGAATTCTTGCTGGGCCTCTCGGTGCAGGCCAGTGTCTTAGGCA
TCTCGCCATCTCTGATGATCTGCCAGGCCTTCTGAGAGCTGGCGAACTTTTCCAGGGTGTAGTCGCACTT
CACGTCCAGTGTCTGGCCCTCTTTCAGCTCGTACTTCTCTTCTGTCAGCTTTGTTGCGGCGGCCGCAGCG
AACACCAGGCAGAAGATGTAGCTCAGGGCAATGATGGTCTTCATGGTGGCGCTAGCAGGCGCGTTTTCGA
TAGAACCGAGGTGCAGTTGGACCTGGGAGTGGACACCTGTGGAGAGAAAGGCAAAGTGGATGTTATTCTA
TAGTGTCACCTAAATCGTATGTGTATGATACATAAGGTTATGTATTAATTGTAGCCGCGTTCTAACGAAG
CCAAGGGGGTGGGCCTATAGACTCTATAGGCGGTACTTACGTCACTCTTGGCACGGGGAATCCGCGTTCC
AATGCACCGTTCCCGGCCGCGGAGGCTGGATCGGTCCCGGTGTCTTCTATGGAGGTCAAAACAGCGTGGA
TGGCGTCTCCAGGCGATCTGACGGTTCACTAAACGAGCTCTGCTTATATAGACCTCCCACCGTACACGCC
TACCGCCCATTTGCGTCAATGGGGCGGAGTTGTTACGACATTTTGGAAAGTCCCGTTGATTTTGGTGCCA
AAACAAACTCCCATTGACGTCAATGGGGTGGAGACTTGGAAATCCCCGTGAGTCAAACCGCTATCCACGC
CCATTGATGTACTGCCAAAACCGCATCACCATGGTAATAGCGATGACTAATACGTAGATGTACTGCCAAG
TAGGAAAGTCCCATAAGGTCATGTACTGGGCATAATGCCAGGCGGGCCATTTACCGTCATTGACGTCAAT
AGGGGGCGTACTTGGCATATGATACACTTGATGTACTGCCAAGTGGGCAGTTTACCGTAAATACTCCACC
CATTGACGTCAATGGAAAGTCCCTATTGGCGTTACTATGGGAACATACGTCATTATTGACGTCAATGGGC
GGGGGTCGTTGGGCGGTCAGCCAGGCGGGCCATTTACCGTAAGTTATGTAACGCGGAACTCCATATATGG
GCTATGAACTAATGACCCCGTAATTGATTACTATTAATAACTAGTCAATAATCAATGCCAACATGGCGGT
CATATTGGACATGAGCCAATATAAATGTACATATTATGATATAGATACAACGTATGCAATGGCCAATAGC
CAATATTGATTTATGCTATATAACCAATGAATAATATGGCTAATGGCCAATATTGAGTCAACGCCACTGT
GCATGAAGCTCGTAATTGTTATCCGCTCACAATTAAGGGCGACACAAAATTTATTCTAAATGATAATAAA
TACTGATAACATCTTATAGTTTGTATTATATTTTGTATTATCGTTGACATGTATAATTTTGATATCAAAA
ACTGATTTTCCCTTTATTATTTTCGAGATTTATTTTCTTAATTCTCTTTAACAAACTAGAAATATTGTAT
ATACAAAAAATCATAAATAATAGATGAATAGTTTAATTATAGGTGTTCATCAATCGAAAAAGCAACGTAT
CTTATTTAAAGTGCGTTGCTTTTTTCTCATTTATAAGGTTAAATAATTCTCATATATCAAGCAAAGTGAC
AGGCGCCCTTAAATATTCTGACAAATGCTCTTTCCCTAAACTCCCCCCATAAAAAAACCCGCCGAAGCGG
GTTTTTACGTTATTTGCGGATTAACGATTACTCGTTATCAGAACCGCCCAGGGGGCCCGAGCTTAAGACT
GGCCGTCGTTTTACAACACAGAAAGAGTTTGTAGAAACGCAAAAAGGCCATCCGTCAGGGGCCTTCTGCT
TAGTTTGATGCCTGGCAGTTCCCTACTCTCGCCTTCCGCTTCCTCGCTCACTGACTCGCTGCGCTCGGTC
GTTCGGCTGCGGCGAGCGGTATCAGCTCACTCAAAGGCGGTAATACGGTTATCCACAGAATCAGGGGATA
ACGCAGGAAAGAACATGTGAGCAAAAGGCCAGCAAAAGGCCAGGAACCGTAAAAAGGCCGCGTTGCTGGC
GTTTTTCCATAGGCTCCGCCCCCCTGACGAGCATCACAAAAATCGACGCTCAAGTCAGAGGTGGCGAAAC
CCGACAGGACTATAAAGATACCAGGCGTTTCCCCCTGGAAGCTCCCTCGTGCGCTCTCCTGTTCCGACCC
TGCCGCTTACCGGATACCTGTCCGCCTTTCTCCCTTCGGGAAGCGTGGCGCTTTCTCATAGCTCACGCTG
TAGGTATCTCAGTTCGGTGTAGGTCGTTCGCTCCAAGCTGGGCTGTGTGCACGAACCCCCCGTTCAGCCC
GACCGCTGCGCCTTATCCGGTAACTATCGTCTTGAGTCCAACCCGGTAAGACACGACTTATCGCCACTGG
CAGCAGCCACTGGTAACAGGATTAGCAGAGCGAGGTATGTAGGCGGTGCTACAGAGTTCTTGAAGTGGTG
GGCTAACTACGGCTACACTAGAAGAACAGTATTTGGTATCTGCGCTCTGCTGAAGCCAGTTACCTTCGGA
AAAAGAGTTGGTAGCTCTTGATCCGGCAAACAAACCACCGCTGGTAGCGGTGGTTTTTTTGTTTGCAAGC
AGCAGATTACGCGCAGAAAAAAAGGATCTCAAGAAGATCCTTTGATCTTTTCTACGGGGTCTGACGCTCA
GTGGAACGACGCGCGCGTAACTCACGTTAAGGGATTTTGGTCATGAGCAAGGGGTGTTATGAGCCATATT
CAGGTATAAATGGGCTCGCGATAATGTTCAGAATTGGTTAATTGGTTGTAACACTGACCCCTATTTGTTT
ATTTTTCTAAATACATTCAAATATGTATCCGCTCATGAGACAATAACCCTGATAAATGCTTCAATAATAT
TGAAAAAGGAAGAATATGAGTATTCAACATTTCCGTGTCGCCCTTATTCCCTTTTTTGCGGCATTTTGCC
TTCCTGTTTTTGCTCACCCAGAAACGCTGGTGAAAGTAAAAGATGCTGAAGATCAGTTGGGTGCACGAGT
GGGTTACATCGAACTGGATCTCAACAGCGGTAAGATCCTTGAGAGTTTTCGCCCCGAAGAACGTTTTCCA
ATGATGAGCACTTTTAAAGTTCTGCTATGTGGCGCGGTATTATCCCGTATTGACGCCGGGCAAGAGCAAC
TCGGTCGCCGCATACACTATTCTCAGAATGACTTGGTTGAGTACTCACCAGTCACAGAAAAGCATCTTAC
GGATGGCATGACAGTAAGAGAATTATGCAGTGCTGCCATAACCATGAGTGATAACACTGCGGCCAACTTA
CTTCTGACAACGATCGGAGGACCGAAGGAGCTAACCGCTTTTTTGCACAACATGGGGGATCATGTAACTC
GCCTTGATCGTTGGGAACCGGAGCTGAATGAAGCCATACCAAACGACGAGCGTGACACCACGATGCCTGT
AGCGATGGCAACAACGTTGCGCAAACTATTAACTGGCGAACTACTTACTCTAGCTTCCCGGCAACAATTA
ATAGACTGGATGGAGGCGGATAAAGTTGCAGGACCACTTCTGCGCTCGGCCCTTCCGGCTGGCTGGTTTA
TTGCTGATAAATCCGGAGCCGGTGAGCGTGGTTCTCGCGGTATCATCGCAGCGCTGGGGCCAGATGGTAA
GCCCTCCCGTATCGTAGTTATCTACACGACGGGGAGTCAGGCAACTATGGATGAACGAAATAGACAGATC
GCTGAGATAGGTGCCTCACTGATTAAGCATTGGTAATGACCATGATTACGCCAAGCTCTAGCTAGAGGTC
GACGGTATACAGACATGATAAGATACATTGATGAGTTTGGACAAACCACAACTAGAATGCAGTGAAAAAA
ATGCTTTATTTGTGAAATTTGTGATGCTATTGCTTTATTTGTAACCATTATAAGCTGCAATAAACAAGTT
GGGGTGGGCGAAGAACTCCAGCATGAGATCCCCGCGCTGGAGGATCATCCAGCCGGCGTCCCGGAAAACG
ATTCCGAAGCCCAACCTTTCATAGAAGGCGGCGGTGGAATCGAAATCTCGTAGCACGTGTCAGGCACCGG
GCTTGCGGGTCATGCACCAGGTGCGCGGTCCTTCGGGCACCTCGACGTCGGCGGTGACGGTGAAGCCGAG
CCGCTCGTAGAAGGGGAGGTTGCGGGGCGCGGATGTCTCCAGGAAGGCGGGCACCCCGGCGCGCTCGGCC
GCCTCCACTCCGGGGAGCACGACGGCGCTGCCCAGACCCTTGCCCTGGTGGTCGGGCGAGACGCCGACGG
TGGCCAGGAACCACGCGGGCTCCTTGGGCCGGTGCGGCGCCAGGAGGCCTTCCATCTGTTGCTGCGCGGC
CAGCCGGGAACCGCTCAACTCGGCCATGCGCGGGCCGATCTCGGCGAACACCGCCCCCGCTTCGACGCTC
TCCGGCGTGGTCCAGACCGCCACCGCGGCGCCGTCGTCCGCGACCCACACCTTGCCGATGTCGAGCCCGA
CGCGCGTGAGGAAGAGTTCTTGCAGCTCGGTGACCCGCTCGATGTGGCGGTCCGGATCGACGGTGTGGCG
CGTGGCGGGGTAGTCGGCGAACGCGGCGGCGAGGGTGCGTACGGCCCTGGGGACGTCGTCGCGGGTGGCG
AGGCGCACCGTGGGCTTGTACTCGGTCATGGTTTAGTTCCTCACCTTGTCGTATTATACTATGCCGATAT
ACTATGCCGATGATTAATTGTCAACACGTGCTGATCAGATCCGAAAATGGATATACAAGCTCCCGGGAGC
TTTTTGCAAAAGCCTAGGCCTCCAAAAAAGCCTCCTCACTACTTCTGGAATAGCTCAGAGGCAGAGGCGG
CCTCGGCCTCTGCATAAATAAAAAAAATTAGTCAGCCATGGGGCGGAGAATGGGCGGAACTGGGCGGAGT
TAGGGGCGGGATGGGCGGAGTTAGGGGCGGGACTATGGTTGCTGACTAATTGAGATGCATGCTTTGCATA
CTTCTGCCTGC
